Addgene plasmid #65015: pAAV-CaMKII-Jaws-KGC-GFP-ER2
Purpose: AAV-mediated expression of Jaws under the CaMKII promoter
Depositing lab: Edward Boyden. Depositing organization: Massachusetts Institute of Technology. Publication: Noninvasive optical inhibition with a red-shifted microbial rhodopsin. Chuong AS, Miri ML, Busskamp V, Matthews GA, Acker LC, Sorensen AT, Young A, Klapoetke NC, Henninger MA, Kodandaramaiah SB, Ogawa M, Ramanlal SB, Bandler RC, Allen BD, Forest CR, Chow BY, Han X, Lin Y, Tye KM, Roska B, Cardin JA, Boyden ES. Nat Neurosci. 2014 Aug;17(8):1123-9. doi: 10.1038/nn.3752. Epub 2014 Jul 6. PubMed 24997763.
Backbone
  Vector backbone: pAAV
  Backbone size w/o insert (bp): 5107
  Total vector size (bp): 6740
  Vector type: Mammalian Expression, AAV
Growth in bacteria
  Bacterial resistance: Ampicillin, 100 μg/mL
  Growth temperature: 30°C
  Growth strain: Stbl3
  Growth instructions: Please note that this backbone is highly recombination prone and should be amplified in a rec- strain like Sure2 or Stbl3, and grown using carbenicillin rather than ampicillin.
  Copy number: Low Copy
Gene/Insert
  Gene/Insert name: Jaws-KGC-GFP-ER2 (alt name: Jaws)
  Species: Haloarcula salinarum (strain Shark)
  Insert size (bp): 1650
  Mutation: K200R W214F
  GenBank ID: KM000926.1
  Promoter: CaMKII
  Tag / fusion protein: KGC (C terminal on insert); GFP (C terminal on insert); ER2 (C terminal on insert)
  Cloning method: Restriction Enzyme; 5′ cloning site BamHI (not destroyed); 3′ cloning site EcoRI (not destroyed)
  Sequencing primers: 5′ CAC ACA GTC CTG CAG TAT TGT GTA TAT; 3′ CAA GGA GGA GAA AAT GAA AGC C
Terms and licenses: Academic/Nonprofit Terms; Industry Terms: Not Available to Industry
How to cite: pAAV-CaMKII-Jaws-KGC-GFP-ER2 was a gift from Edward Boyden (Addgene plasmid # 65015 ; http://n2t.net/addgene:65015 ; RRID:Addgene_65015)
