[The description below was written by a language model from this plasmid's Addgene catalogue record and pLannotate feature annotations shown in this document.]
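Description:
pAAV-CaMKII-Jaws-KGC-GFP-ER2 is a 6.7 kb AAV transfer plasmid for mammalian expression, built on a pAAV backbone to deliver the red-shifted inhibitory opsin Jaws to neurons. The expression cassette lies between two AAV2 inverted terminal repeats, which allow it to be packaged into recombinant AAV particles when replication and capsid functions are supplied in trans. Outside the ITRs the plasmid carries a ColE1/pUC-type origin, an f1 origin and a β-lactamase gene conferring ampicillin/carbenicillin resistance. Although the annotated origin is of the high-copy type, the catalogue lists the plasmid as low copy. It also notes that the backbone is prone to recombination, typical of ITR-containing plasmids, and should be kept in recombination-deficient strains.

Transcription is driven by the mouse CaMKIIα promoter, commonly used to bias expression towards excitatory neurons. The roughly 1.65 kb insert, cloned between BamHI and EcoRI, encodes Jaws, a light-driven chloride pump of the halorhodopsin family derived from Haloarcula salinarum (strain Shark) and carrying the K200R and W214F mutations. The automated annotation matches this region to the related Haloarcula marismortui chloride pump by homology. The opsin is fused at its C terminus to the KGC sequence, then EGFP, then the ER2 sequence. KGC and ER2 are trafficking and ER-export signals used to improve membrane localisation of opsins, while EGFP allows expressing cells to be visualised. A WPRE downstream of the coding region enhances transcript stability and expression. An SV40 polyadenylation signal follows it, annotated on the opposite strand. The construct is used to produce AAV for optogenetic silencing of CaMKII-expressing neurons with red light.
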