Features (pLannotate 1.2.2; 15 found; start..end, strand, type, name):
     59..191     -  repeat_region  AAV2 ITR (fragment): inverted terminal repeat of adeno-associated virus serotype 2 inverted
    264..1552    +  promoter       CaMKII promoter: promoter for the mouse calcium/calmodulin-dependent kinase II α subunit
   1568..2395    +  CDS            hop: BACH_HALMA - Experimental evidence at protein level: Swiss-Prot protein existence level 1. Light-driven chloride pump. From Haloarcula marismortui (strain ATCC 43049 / DSM 3752 / JCM 8966 / VKM B-1809) (Halobacterium marismortui).
   2483..3196    +  CDS            EGFP: EGFP is a basic (constitutively fluorescent) green fluorescent protein published in 1996, derived from Aequorea victoria. It is reported to be a rapidly-maturing weak dimer with moderate acid sensitivity.
   3221..3245    +  misc_feature   MCS (fragment): pBluescript multiple cloning site
   3245..3833    +  misc_feature   WPRE: woodchuck hepatitis virus posttranscriptional regulatory element
   3876..3997    -  polyA_signal   SV40 poly(A) signal: SV40 polyadenylation signal
   4020..4088    -  CDS            large T antigen (fragment): large T antigen from SV40 (simian virus 40)
   4159..4292    +  repeat_region  AAV2 ITR: inverted terminal repeat of adeno-associated virus serotype 2 inverted
   4286..4342    -  CDS            lacI (fragment): lac repressor; lacI; The lac repressor binds to the lac operator to inhibit transcription in E. coli. This inhibition can be relieved by adding lactose or isopropyl-β-D-thiogalactopyranoside (IPTG).
   4525..5113    -  rep_origin     ori: high-copy-number ColE1/pMB1/pBR322/pUC origin of replication
   5284..6144    -  CDS            AmpR: β-lactamase; bla; confers resistance to ampicillin, carbenicillin, and related antibiotics
   6145..6249    -  promoter       AmpR promoter: bla
   6302..6730    -  rep_origin     f1 ori (sequence partly withheld): f1 bacteriophage origin of replication; arrow indicates direction of (+) strand synthesis
   6735..64      -  CDS            lacZα (fragment) (across the origin): LacZα fragment of β-galactosidase; lacZ fragment
>Addgene plasmid #65015 | pAAV-CaMKII-Jaws-KGC-GFP-ER2 | addgene full sequence | sequence record 194144 | Addgene NGS Result
ATTCAGGCTGCGCAACTGTTGGGAAGGGCGATCGGTGCGGGCCTCTTCGCTATTACGCCAGCTGCGCGCT
CGCTCGCTCACTGAGGCCGCCCGGGCAAAGCCCGGGCGTCGGGCGACCTTTGGTCGCCCGGCCTCAGTGA
GCGAGCGAGCGCGCAGAGAGGGAGTGGCCAACTCCATCACTAGGGGTTCCTTGTAGTTAATGATTAACCC
GCCATGCTACTTATCTACGTAGCCATGCTCTAGGAAGATCGTAGGTTAATTAACATTATGGCCTTAGGTC
ACTTCATCTCCATGGGGTTCTTCTTCTGATTTTCTAGAAAATGAGATGGGGGTGCAGAGAGCTTCCTCAG
TGACCTGCCCAGGGTCACATCAGAAATGTCAGAGCTAGAACTTGAACTCAGATTACTAATCTTAAATTCC
ATGCCTTGGGGGCATGCAAGTACGATATACAGAAGGAGTGAACTCATTAGGGCAGATGACCAATGAGTTT
AGGAAAGAAGAGTCCAGGGCAGGGTACATCTACACCACCCGCCCAGCCCTGGGTGAGTCCAGCCACGTTC
ACCTCATTATAGTTGCCTCTCTCCAGTCCTACCTTGACGGGAAGCACAAGCAGAAACTGGGACAGGAGCC
CCAGGAGACCAAATCTTCATGGTCCCTCTGGGAGGATGGGTGGGGAGAGCTGTGGCAGAGGCCTCAGGAG
GGGCCCTGCTGCTCAGTGGTGACAGATAGGGGTGAGAAAGCAGACAGAGTCATTCCGTCAGCATTCTGGG
TCTGTTTGGTACTTCTTCTCACGCTAAGGTGGCGGTGTGATATGCACAATGGCTAAAAAGCAGGGAGAGC
TGGAAAGAAACAAGGACAGAGACAGAGGCCAAGTCAACCAGACCAATTCCCAGAGGAAGCAAAGAAACCA
TTACAGAGACTACAAGGGGGAAGGGAAGGAGAGATGAATTAGCTTCCCCTGTAAACCTTAGAACCCAGCT
GTTGCCAGGGCAACGGGGCAATACCTGTCTCTTCAGAGGAGATGAAGTTGCCAGGGTAACTACATCCTGT
CTTTCTCAAGGACCATCCCAGAATGTGGCACCCACTAGCCGTTACCATAGCAACTGCCTCTTTGCCCCAC
TTAATCCCATCCCGTCTGTTAAAAGGGCCCTATAGTTGGAGGTGGGGGAGGTAGGAAGAGCGATGATCAC
TTGTGGACTAAGTTTGTTCGCATCCCCTTCTCCAACCCCCTCAGTACATCACCCTGGGGGAACAGGGTCC
ACTTGCTCCTGGGCCCACACAGTCCTGCAGTATTGTGTATATAAGGCCAGGGCAAAGAGGAGCAGGTTTT
AAAGTGAAAGGCAGGCAGGTGTTGGGGAGGCAGTTACCGGGGCAACGGGAACAGGGCGTTTCGGAGGTGG
TTGCCATGGGGACCTGGATGCTGACGAAGGCTCGCGAGGCTGTGAGCAGCCACAGTGCCCTGCTCAGAAG
CCCCAAGCTCGTCAGTCAAGCCGGTTCTCCGTTTGCACTCAGGAGCACGGGCAGGCGAGTGGCCCCTAGT
TCTGGGGGCAGCGGGGGATCCGCCACCATGACCGCCGTGAGCACCACAGCCACTACCGTGCTGCAGGCCA
CACAGAGCGACGTGCTGCAGGAGATCCAGTCCAACTTCCTGCTGAATAGCTCCATCTGGGTGAACATTGC
TCTGGCCGGAGTGGTCATCCTGCTGTTTGTGGCCATGGGGAGGGATCTGGAATCCCCTAGAGCTAAGCTG
ATCTGGGTGGCCACAATGCTGGTGCCACTGGTGTCTATTTCTAGTTACGCTGGACTGGCCAGTGGGCTGA
CTGTGGGCTTCCTGCAGATGCCACCTGGACACGCTCTGGCCGGACAGGAGGTGCTGAGCCCATGGGGCCG
GTATCTGACATGGACTTTCTCCACTCCCATGATCCTGCTGGCTCTGGGACTGCTGGCCGACACCGATATT
GCCAGCCTGTTCACCGCCATCACAATGGACATTGGCATGTGCGTGACAGGACTGGCCGCTGCCCTGATCA
CTAGCTCCCATCTGCTGCGCTGGGTGTTCTACGGAATTTCTTGTGCTTTCTTTGTGGCCGTGCTGTATGT
GCTGCTGGTGCAGTGGCCAGCTGATGCTGAGGCTGCTGGGACCAGTGAAATCTTTGGCACTCTGAGGATT
CTGACCGTGGTGCTGTGGCTGGGGTACCCTATCCTGTTCGCTCTGGGCTCTGAGGGAGTGGCCCTGCTGA
GTGTGGGAGTGACCAGCTGGGGATACTCCGGACTGGACATCCTGGCTAAATACGTGTTCGCCTTTCTGCT
GCTGAGATGGGTGGCTGCCAATGAAGGCACAGTGTCTGGGAGTGGAATGGGAATCGGGTCCGGAGGAGCT
GCTCCAGCCGACGATCGACCGGTAGTAAAATCCAGAATTACTTCTGAAGGGGAGTATATCCCTCTGGATC
AAATAGACATCAATGTTGCACCTGCAGGGGCAGTGAGCAAGGGCGAGGAGCTGTTCACCGGGGTGGTGCC
CATCCTGGTCGAGCTGGACGGCGACGTAAACGGCCACAAGTTCAGCGTGTCCGGCGAGGGCGAGGGCGAT
GCCACCTACGGCAAGCTGACCCTGAAGTTCATTTGCACCACCGGCAAGCTGCCCGTGCCCTGGCCCACCC
TCGTGACCACCCTGACCTACGGCGTGCAGTGCTTCAGCCGCTACCCCGACCACATGAAGCAGCACGACTT
CTTCAAGTCCGCCATGCCCGAAGGCTACGTCCAGGAGCGCACCATCTTCTTCAAGGACGACGGCAACTAC
AAGACCCGCGCCGAGGTGAAGTTCGAGGGCGACACCCTGGTGAACCGCATCGAGCTGAAGGGCATCGACT
TCAAGGAGGACGGCAACATCCTGGGGCACAAGCTGGAGTACAACTACAACAGCCACAACGTCTATATCAT
GGCCGACAAGCAGAAGAACGGCATCAAGGTGAACTTCAAGATCCGCCACAACATCGAGGACGGCAGCGTG
CAGCTCGCCGACCACTACCAGCAGAACACCCCCATCGGCGACGGCCCCGTGCTGCTGCCCGACAACCACT
ACCTGAGCACCCAGTCCGCCCTGAGCAAAGACCCCAACGAGAAGCGCGATCACATGGTCCTGCTGGAGTT
CGTGACCGCCGCCGGGATCACTCTCGGCATGGACGAGCTGTACAAGTTCTGCTACGAGAATGAAGTGTAA
GAATTCGATATCAAGCTTATCGATAATCAACCTCTGGATTACAAAATTTGTGAAAGATTGACTGGTATTC
TTAACTATGTTGCTCCTTTTACGCTATGTGGATACGCTGCTTTAATGCCTTTGTATCATGCTATTGCTTC
CCGTATGGCTTTCATTTTCTCCTCCTTGTATAAATCCTGGTTGCTGTCTCTTTATGAGGAGTTGTGGCCC
GTTGTCAGGCAACGTGGCGTGGTGTGCACTGTGTTTGCTGACGCAACCCCCACTGGTTGGGGCATTGCCA
CCACCTGTCAGCTCCTTTCCGGGACTTTCGCTTTCCCCCTCCCTATTGCCACGGCGGAACTCATCGCCGC
CTGCCTTGCCCGCTGCTGGACAGGGGCTCGGCTGTTGGGCACTGACAATTCCGTGGTGTTGTCGGGGAAA
TCATCGTCCTTTCCTTGGCTGCTCGCCTGTGTTGCCACCTGGATTCTGCGCGGGACGTCCTTCTGCTACG
TCCCTTCGGCCCTCAATCCAGCGGACCTTCCTTCCCGCGGCCTGCTGCCGGCTCTGCGGCCTCTTCCGCG
TCTTCGCCTTCGCCCTCAGACGAGTCGGATCTCCCTTTGGGCCGCCTCCCCGCATCGATACCGTCGACCC
GGGCGGCCGCTTCGAGCAGACATGATAAGATACATTGATGAGTTTGGACAAACCACAACTAGAATGCAGT
GAAAAAAATGCTTTATTTGTGAAATTTGTGATGCTATTGCTTTATTTGTAACCATTATAAGCTGCAATAA
ACAAGTTAACAACAACAATTGCATTCATTTTATGTTTCAGGTTCAGGGGGAGATGTGGGAGGTTTTTTAA
AGCAAGTAAAACCTCTACAAATGTGGTAAAATCGATAAGGATCTTCCTAGAGCATGGCTACGTAGATAAG
TAGCATGGCGGGTTAATCATTAACTACAAGGAACCCCTAGTGATGGAGTTGGCCACTCCCTCTCTGCGCG
CTCGCTCGCTCACTGAGGCCGGGCGACCAAAGGTCGCCCGACGCCCGGGCTTTGCCCGGGCGGCCTCAGT
GAGCGAGCGAGCGCGCAGCTGCATTAATGAATCGGCCAACGCGCGGGGAGAGGCGGTTTGCGTATTGGGC
GCTCTTCCGCTTCCTCGCTCACTGACTCGCTGCGCTCGGTCGTTCGGCTGCGGCGAGCGGTATCAGCTCA
CTCAAAGGCGGTAATACGGTTATCCACAGAATCAGGGGATAACGCAGGAAAGAACATGTGAGCAAAAGGC
CAGCAAAAGGCCAGGAACCGTAAAAAGGCCGCGTTGCTGGCGTTTTTCCATAGGCTCCGCCCCCCTGACG
AGCATCACAAAAATCGACGCTCAAGTCAGAGGTGGCGAAACCCGACAGGACTATAAAGATACCAGGCGTT
TCCCCCTGGAAGCTCCCTCGTGCGCTCTCCTGTTCCGACCCTGCCGCTTACCGGATACCTGTCCGCCTTT
CTCCCTTCGGGAAGCGTGGCGCTTTCTCATAGCTCACGCTGTAGGTATCTCAGTTCGGTGTAGGTCGTTC
GCTCCAAGCTGGGCTGTGTGCACGAACCCCCCGTTCAGCCCGACCGCTGCGCCTTATCCGGTAACTATCG
TCTTGAGTCCAACCCGGTAAGACACGACTTATCGCCACTGGCAGCAGCCACTGGTAACAGGATTAGCAGA
GCGAGGTATGTAGGCGGTGCTACAGAGTTCTTGAAGTGGTGGCCTAACTACGGCTACACTAGAAGAACAG
TATTTGGTATCTGCGCTCTGCTGAAGCCAGTTACCTTCGGAAAAAGAGTTGGTAGCTCTTGATCCGGCAA
ACAAACCACCGCTGGTAGCGGTGGTTTTTTTGTTTGCAAGCAGCAGATTACGCGCAGAAAAAAAGGATCT
CAAGAAGATCCTTTGATCTTTTCTACGGGGTCTGACGCTCAGTGGAACGAAAACTCACGTTAAGGGATTT
TGGTCATGAGATTATCAAAAAGGATCTTCACCTAGATCCTTTTAAATTAAAAATGAAGTTTTAAATCAAT
CTAAAGTATATATGAGTAAACTTGGTCTGACAGTTACCAATGCTTAATCAGTGAGGCACCTATCTCAGCG
ATCTGTCTATTTCGTTCATCCATAGTTGCCTGACTCCCCGTCGTGTAGATAACTACGATACGGGAGGGCT
TACCATCTGGCCCCAGTGCTGCAATGATACCGCGAGACCCACGCTCACCGGCTCCAGATTTATCAGCAAT
AAACCAGCCAGCCGGAAGGGCCGAGCGCAGAAGTGGTCCTGCAACTTTATCCGCCTCCATCCAGTCTATT
AATTGTTGCCGGGAAGCTAGAGTAAGTAGTTCGCCAGTTAATAGTTTGCGCAACGTTGTTGCCATTGCTA
CAGGCATCGTGGTGTCACGCTCGTCGTTTGGTATGGCTTCATTCAGCTCCGGTTCCCAACGATCAAGGCG
AGTTACATGATCCCCCATGTTGTGCAAAAAAGCGGTTAGCTCCTTCGGTCCTCCGATCGTTGTCAGAAGT
AAGTTGGCCGCAGTGTTATCACTCATGGTTATGGCAGCACTGCATAATTCTCTTACTGTCATGCCATCCG
TAAGATGCTTTTCTGTGACTGGTGAGTACTCAACCAAGTCATTCTGAGAATAGTGTATGCGGCGACCGAG
TTGCTCTTGCCCGGCGTCAATACGGGATAATACCGCGCCACATAGCAGAACTTTAAAAGTGCTCATCATT
GGAAAACGTTCTTCGGGGCGAAAACTCTCAAGGATCTTACCGCTGTTGAGATCCAGTTCGATGTAACCCA
CTCGTGCACCCAACTGATCTTCAGCATCTTTTACTTTCACCAGCGTTTCTGGGTGAGCAAAAACAGGAAG
GCAAAATGCCGCAAAAAAGGGAATAAGGGCGACACGGAAATGTTGAATACTCATACTCTTCCTTTTTCAA
TATTATTGAAGCATTTATCAGGGTTATTGTCTCATGAGCGGATACATATTTGAATGTATTTAGAAAAATA
AACAAATAGGGGTTCCGCGCACATTTCCCCGAAAAGTGCCACCTAAATTGTAAGCGTTAATATTTTGTTA
AAATTCGCGTTAAATTTTTGTTAAATCAGCTCATTTTTTAACCAATAGGCCGAAATCGGCAAAATCCCTT
ATAAATCAAAAGAATAGACCGAGATAGGGT
[37 nt withheld, positions 6401-6437]
AAAGAACGTGGACTCCAACGTCAAAGG
[49 nt withheld, positions 6465-6513]
T
[91 nt withheld, positions 6515-6605]
G
[124 nt withheld, positions 6607-6730]
CCCATTCGCC
