>Addgene plasmid #65015 | pAAV-CaMKII-Jaws-KGC-GFP-ER2 | addgene partial sequence | sequence record 115857 | mCaMKIIa-pro-F2 5'-GGCAAAGAGGAGCAGGTTTT-3'
GGCAGGTGTTGGGGAGGCAGTTACCGGGGCAACGGGAACAGGGCGTTTCGGAGGTGGTTGCCATGGGGAC
CTGGATGCTGACGAAGGCTCGCGAGGCTGTGAGCAGCCACAGTGCCCTGCTCAGAAGCCCCAAGCTCGTC
AGTCAAGCCGGTTCTCCGTTTGCACTCAGGAGCACGGGCAGGCGAGTGGCCCCTAGTTCTGGGGGCAGCG
GGGGATCCGCCACCATGACCGCCGTGAGCACCACAGCCACTACCGTGCTGCAGGCCACACAGAGCGACGT
GCTGCAGGAGATCCAGTCCAACTTCCTGCTGAATAGCTCCATCTGGGTGAACATTGCTCTGGCCGGAGTG
GTCATCCTGCTGTTTGTGGCCATGGGGAGGGATCTGGAATCCCCTAGAGCTAAGCTGATCTGGGTGGCCA
CAATGCTGGTGCCACTGGTGTCTATTTCTAGTTACGCTGGACTGGCCAGTGGGCTGACTGTGGGCTTCCT
GCAGATGCCACCTGGACACGCTCTGGCCGGACAGGAGGTGCTGAGCCCATGGGGCCGGTATCTGACATGG
ACTTTCTCCACTCCCATGATCCTGCTGGCTCTGGGACTGCTGGCCGACACCGATATTGCCAGCCTGTTCA
CCGCCATCACAATGGACATTGGCATGTGCGTGACAGGACTGGCCGCTGCCCTGATCACTAGCTCCCATCT
GCTGCGCTGGGTGTTCTACGGAATTTCTTGTGCTTTCTTTGTGGCCGTGCTGTATGTGCTGCTGGTGCAG
TGGCCAGCTGATGCTGAGGCTGCTGGGACCAGTGAAATCTTTGGCACTCTGAGGATTCTGACCGTGGTGC
TGTGGCTGGGGTACCCTATCCTGTTCGCTCTGGGCTCTGAGGGAGTGGCCCTGCTGAGTGTGGGAGTGAC
CAGCTGGGGATACTCCGGACTGGACATCCTGGCTAAATACGTGTTCGCCTTTCTGCTGCTGAGATGGGTG
GCTGCCAATGAAGGCACAGTGTCTGGGAGTGGAATGGGAATCGGGTCCGGAGGAGCTGCTCCAGCCGACG
ATCGACCGGTAGTAAAATCC
