>Addgene plasmid #65015 | pAAV-CaMKII-Jaws-KGC-GFP-ER2 | addgene partial sequence | sequence record 115858 | Futet-R 5'-CAAAGGCATTAAAGCAGCGT-3'
CGTAAAAGGAGCAACATAGTTAAGAATACCAGTCAATCTTTCACAAATTTTGTAATCCAGAGGTTGATTA
TCGATAAGCTTGATATCGAATTCTTACACTTCATTCTCGTAGCAGAACTTGTACAGCTCGTCCATGCCGA
GAGTGATCCCGGCGGCGGTCACGAACTCCAGCAGGACCATGTGATCGCGCTTCTCGTTGGGGTCTTTGCT
CAGGGCGGACTGGGTGCTCAGGTAGTGGTTGTCGGGCAGCAGCACGGGGCCGTCGCCGATGGGGGTGTTC
TGCTGGTAGTGGTCGGCGAGCTGCACGCTGCCGTCCTCGATGTTGTGGCGGATCTTGAAGTTCACCTTGA
TGCCGTTCTTCTGCTTGTCGGCCATGATATAGACGTTGTGGCTGTTGTAGTTGTACTCCAGCTTGTGCCC
CAGGATGTTGCCGTCCTCCTTGAAGTCGATGCCCTTCAGCTCGATGCGGTTCACCAGGGTGTCGCCCTCG
AACTTCACCTCGGCGCGGGTCTTGTAGTTGCCGTCGTCCTTGAAGAAGATGGTGCGCTCCTGGACGTAGC
CTTCGGGCATGGCGGACTTGAAGAAGTCGTGCTGCTTCATGTGGTCGGGGTAGCGGCTGAAGCACTGCAC
GCCGTAGGTCAGGGTGGTCACGAGGGTGGGCCAGGGCACGGGCAGCTTGCCGGTGGTGCAAATGAACTTC
AGGGTCAGCTTGCCGTAGGTGGCATCGCCCTCGCCCTCGCCGGACACGCTGAACTTGTGGCCGTTTACGT
CGCCGTCCAGCTCGACCAGGATGGGCACCACCCCGGTGAACAGCTCCTCGCCCTTGCTCACTGCCCCTGC
AGGTGCAACATTGATGTCTATTTGATCCAGAGGGATATACTCCCCTTCAGAAGTAATTCTGGATTTTACT
ACCGGTCGATCGTCGGCTGGAGCAGCTCCTCCGGACCCGATTCCCATTCCACTCCCAGACACTGTGCCTT
CATTGGCAGCCACCCATCTCAGCAGCAGAAAGGCGAACACGTATTTAGCCAGGATGTCCAGTCCGGAGTA
TCCCCAGCTGGTCACTCCCACACTCAGCAGGGCCACTCCC
